>Addgene plasmid #246285 | p305N-2 | addgene full sequence | sequence record 491187 | Addgene NGS Result
TTGAGATCCTTTTTTTCTGCGCGTAATCTGCTGCTTGCAAACAAAAAAACCACCGCTACCAGCGGTGGTT
TGTTTGCCGGATCAAGAGCTACCAACTCTTTTTCCGAAGGTAACTGGCTTCAGCAGAGCGCAGATACCAA
ATACTGTTCTTCTAGTGTAGCCGTAGTTAGGCCACCACTTCAAGAACTCTGTAGCACCGCCTACATACCT
CGCTCTGCTAATCCTGTTACCAGTGGCTGCTGCCAGTGGCGATAAGTCGTGTCTTACCGGGTTGGACTCA
AGACGATAGTTACCGGATAAGGCGCAGCGGTCGGGCTGAACGGGGGGTTCGTGCACACAGCCCAGCTTGG
AGCGAACGACCTACACCGAACTGAGATACCTACAGCGTGAGCTATGAGAAAGCGCCACGCTTCCCGAAGG
GAGAAAGGCGGACAGGTATCCGGTAAGCGGCAGGGTCGGAACAGGAGAGCGCACGAGGGAGCTTCCAGGG
GGAAACGCCTGGTATCTTTATAGTCCTGTCGGGTTTCGCCACCTCTGACTTGAGCGTCGATTTTTGTGAT
GCTCGTCAGGGGGGCGGAGCCTATGGAAAAACGCCAGCAACGCGGCCTTTTTACGGTTCCTGGCCTTTTG
CTGGCCTTTTGCTCACATGTTCTTTCCTGCGTTATCCCCTGATTCTGTGGATAACCGTATTACCGCCTTT
GAGTGAGCTGATACCGCTCGCCGCAGCCGAACGACCGAGCGCAGCGAGTCAGTGAGCGAGGAAGCGGAAG
AGGATCTCAGTAAAGCGCTGGCTGCTGAACCCCCAGCCGGAACTGACCCCACAAGGCCCTAGCGTTTGCA
ATGCACCAGGTCATCATTGACCCAGGCGTGTTCCACCAGGCCGCTGCCTCGCAACTCTTCGCAGGCTTCG
CCGACCTGCTCGCGCCACTTCTTCACGCGGGTGGAATCCGATCCGCACATGAGGCGGAAGGTTTCCAGCT
TGAGCGGGTACGGCTCCCGGTGCGAGCTGAAATAGTCGAACATCCGTCGGGCCGTCGGCGACAGCTTGCG
GTACTTCTCCCATATGAATTTCGTGTAGTGGTCGCCAGCAAACAGCACGACGATTTCCTCGTCGATCAGG
ACCTGGCAACGGGACGTTTTCTTGCCACGGTCCAGGACGCGGAAGCGGTGCAGCAGCGACACCGATTCCA
GGTGCCCAACGCGGTCGGACGTGAAGCCCATCGCCGTCGCCTGTAGGCGCGACAGGCATTCCTCGGCCTT
CGTGTAATACCGGCCATTGATCGACCAGCCCAGGTCCTGGCAAAGCTCGTAGAACGTGAAGGTGATCGGC
TCGCCGATAGGGGTGCGCTTCGCGTACTCCAACACCTGCTGCCACACCAGTTCGTCATCGTCGGCCCGCA
GCTCGACGCCGGTGTAGGTGATCTTCACGTCCTTGTTGACGTGGAAAATGACCTTGTTTTGCAGCGCCTC
GCGCGGGATTTTCTTGTTGCGCGTGGTGAACAGGGCAGAGCGGGCCGTGTCGTTTGGCATCGCTCGCATC
GTGTCCGGCCACGGCGCAATATCGAACAAGGAAAGCTGCATTTCCTTGATCTGCTGCTTCGTGTGTTTCA
GCAACGCGGCTTGCTTGGCCTCGCTGACCTGTTTTGCCAGGTCCTCGCCGGCGGTTTTTCGCTTCTTGGT
CGTCATAGTTCCTCGCGTGTCGATGGTCATCGACTTCGCCAAACCTGCCGCCTCCTGTTCGAGACGACGC
GAACGCTCCACGGCGGCCGATGGCGCGGGCAGGGCAGGGGGAGCCAGTTGCACGCTGTCGCGCTCGATCT
TGGCCGTAGCTTGCTGGGCCATCGAGCCGACGGACTGGAAGGTTTCGCGGGGCGCACGCATGACGGTGCG
GCTTGCGATGGTTTCGGCATCCTCGGCGGAAAACCCCGCGTCGATCAGTTCTTGCCTGTATGCCTTCCGG
TCAAACGTCCGATTCATTCACCCTCCTTGCGGGATTGCCCCGACTCACGCCGGGGCAATGTGCCCTTATT
CCTGATTTGATCCGCCTGGTGCCTTGGTGTCCAGATAATCCACCTTATCGGCAATGAAGTCGGTCCCGTA
GACCGTCTGGCCGTCCTTCTCGTACTTGGTATTCCGAATCTTGCCCTGCACGAATACCAGCGACCCCTTG
CCCAAATACTTGCCGTGGGCCTCGGCCTGAGAGCCAAAACACTTGATGCGGAAGAAGTCGGTGCGCTCCT
GCTTGTCGCCAGCATCGTTGCGCCACATCTAGGTACTAAAACAATTCATCCAGTAAAATATAATATTTTA
TTTTCTCCCAATCAGGCTTGATCCCCAGTAAGTCAAAAAATAGCTCGACATACTGTTCTTCCCCAATATC
CTCCCTGATCGACCGGACGCAGAAGGCAATGTCATACCACTTGTCCGCCCTGCCGCTTCTCCCAAGATCA
ATAAAGCCACTTACTTTGCCATCTTTCACAAAGATGTTGCTGTCTCCCAGGTCGCCGTGGGAAAAGACAA
GTTCCTCTTCGGGCTTTTCCGTCTTTAAAAAATCATACAGCTCGCGCGGATCTTTAAATGGGGTGTCTTC
TTCCCAGTTTTCGCAATCCACATCGGCCAGATCGTTATTCAGTAAGTAATCCAATTCGGCTAAGCGGCTG
TCTAAGCTATTCGTATAGGGACAATCCGATATGTCGATGGAGTGAAAGAGCCTGATGCACTCCGCATACA
GCTCGATAATCTTTTCAGGGCTTTGTTCATCTTCATACTCTTCCGAGCAAAGGACGCCATCGGCCTCACT
CATGAGCAGATTGCTCCAGCCATCATGCCGTTCAAGGTGCAGGACCTTTGGAACAGGCAGCTTTCCTTCC
AGCCATAGCATCATGTCCTTTTCCCGTTCCACATCATAGGTGGTCCCTTTATACCGGCTGTCCGTCATTT
TTAAATATAGGTTTTCATTTTCTCCCACCAGCTTATATACCTTAGCAGGAGACATTCCTTCCGTATCTTT
TACGCAGCGGTATTTTTCGATCAGTTTTTTCAATTCCGGTGATATTCTCATTTTAGCCATTTATTATTTC
CTTCCTCTTTTCTACAGTATTTAAAGATACCCCAAGAAGCTAATTATAACAAGACGAACTCCAATTCACT
GTTCCTTGCATTCTAAAACTTTAAATACCAGAAAACAGCTTTTTCAAAGTTGTTTTCAAAGTTGGCGTAT
AACATAGTATCGACGGAGCCGATTTTGAAACCACAATTATGGGTGATGCTGCCAACGCGAGAGCGGGCCG
GGAGGGTTCGAGAAGGGGGGGCACCCCCCTTCGGCGTGCGCGGTCACGCGCACAGGGCGCAGCCCTGGTT
AAAAACAAGGTTTATAAATATTGGTTTAAAAGCAGGTTAAAAGACAGGTTAGCGGTGGCCGAAAAACGGG
CGGAAACCCTTGCAAATGCTGGATTTTCTGCCTGTGGACAGCCCCTCAAATGTCAATAGGTGCGCCCCTC
ATCTGTCAGCACTCTGCCCCTCAAGTGTCAAGGATCGCGCCCCTCATCTGTCAGTAGTCGCGCCCCTCAA
GTGTCAATACCGCAGGGCACTTATCCCCAGGCTTGTCCACATCATCTGTGGGAAACTCGCGTAAAATCAG
GCGTTTTCGCCGATTTGCGAGGCTGGCCAGCTCCACGTCGCCGGCCGAAATCGAGCCTGCCCCTCATCTG
TCAACGCCGCGCCGGGTGAGTCGGCCCCTCAAGTGTCAACGTCCGCCCCTCATCTGTCAGTGAGGGCCAA
GTTTTCCGCGAGGTATCCACAACGCCGGCGGCTGCGGTGTCTCGCACACGGCTTCGACGGCGTTTCTGGC
GCGTTTGCAGGGCCATAGACGGCCGCCAGCCCAGCGGCGAGGGCAACCAGCCCGGTGAGCGTCTCTAGTG
GACTGATGGGCTGCCTGTATCGAGTGGTGATTTTGTGCCGAGCTGCCGGTCGGGGAGCTGTTGGCTGGCT
GGTGGCAGGATATATTGTGGTGTAAACAAATTGACGATTTAAATGGTAGGCGCGGCTTAATTAAGCGCTT
AATTAAGCGCTTAATTAAGCGCTTAATAAGCCGCGCCGTACCCCAATAGTCTCGACAGACACATAGCACC
TAACATTATTGCTTAAATTTACTATTTTTTTACTATATTATACTCAACCCAATGAGCATAAAGACTGTAA
AATCTCAAATTCCTGAGAAGCATATTTATCGATCCCACAGACTTGATAGTTCCATAATCCATACGCTGCA
GCCAAATTGCTAGTGTGTTGAACATTTAACACGTAGAGAACTAGAAAAGATATAAAACTAAGATTGATAT
CCAAAATAGACGAGAACAATAAGCAAAAACTCTTAGTTTTGAAATAAATCAACAATCCCGAGGGTTGTCA
CATACATCAAAAACGAAAATCCATATAGCAAAAAAAACTCTAAATTACCGTTCGACAAAAAGAGAAAACT
GATAGGACATTTGCTAAACATTAAAATCAAAATTTGGATCAAGCCGAATTCTCAGAAGAACTCGTCAAGA
AGGCGATAGAAGGCGATGCGCTGCGAATCGGGAGCGGCGATACCGTAAAGCACGAGGAAGCGGTCAGCCC
ATTCGCCGCCAAGCTCTTCAGCAATATCACGGGTAGCCAACGCTATGTCCTGATAGCGGTCCGCCACACC
CAGCCGGCCACAGTCGATGAATCCAGAAAAGCGGCCATTTTCCACCATGATATTCGGCAAGCAGGCATCG
CCATGGGTCACGACGAGATCATCGCCGTCGGGCATGCGCGCCTTGAGCCTGGCGAACAGTTCGGCTGGCG
CGAGCCCCTGATGCTCTTCGTCCAGATCATCCTGATCGACAAGACCGGCTTCCATCCGAGTACGTGCTCG
CTCGATGCGATGTTTCGCTTGGTGGTCGAATGGGCAGGTAGCCGGATCAAGCGTATGCAGCCGCCGCATT
GCATCAGCCATGATGGATACTTTCTCGGCAGGAGCAAGGTGAGATGACAGGAGATCCTGCCCCGGCACTT
CGCCCAATAGCAGCCAGTCCCTTCCCGCTTCAGTGACAACGTCGAGCACAGCTGCGCAAGGAACGCCCGT
CGTGGCCAGCCACGATAGCCGCGCTGCCTCGTCCTGCAGTTCATTCAGGGCACCGGACAGGTCGGTCTTG
ACAAAAAGAACCGGGCGCCCCTGCGCTGACAGCCGGAACACGGCGGCATCAGAGCAGCCGATTGTCTGTT
GTGCCCAGTCATAGCCGAATAGCCTCTCCACCCAAGCGGCCGGAGAACCTGCGTGCAATCCATCTTGTTC
AATCATCTCGAGACGTACCGCGCGATGCATTCGAAGATCGATCCTTCGCCTGGAGGAGAGAAATCAGTGG
CGCTGCGGCTTTTAGGGTTTCTTTGTTGATGGAATGAGAGTGTAAGCTCTGCCAGTGCCACTTTATTAGG
GTTTTACAAGCCCTTTTCTTCGTAATTGGGCCTGACATTTTGTGCCACTTGGGCCTTTAGAGATGAAAAT
GTATATTGGGCTTAAGTTGACTTGAAGGATAAATTAGTTTAGGATATTACGTTTTTTATGAGAATTGGTG
TGTCGGATACATGTATATGATGCATTCAAATATATGTATTCTAGATACATTTAAGTTTAGATACAATCTA
AAATGTGTCTTTAATTACAGGACTGTAACTAAAATACTTAATGTAAGAAGAATATTACTCCTTTAATAGC
TTTTGAGTATATCTAGTCTAACATCTTTTAAAAAAGTCTAATTTCTTTCATTTATTTTTCGAGCAATAGC
AAAGTGCATAATTATTTTTTTCTTCTAGAAATTCAGATTTGTTTCTCTAAATTTTGAGATTCTTTTCTCA
ATTTTGTATGTCTAGAGAACAATGTGTATTTTTCACTCTAGTTGGTTGTTACTTTGTTGAATGTTCTGAT
AAAAGTATATTGTTATTTCTGAAGTAGATATAAACCTTCATTTGGAAATTATACATAAATCAAAATCGTT
AATTATCTAGATCAAGATATATGCCCTTTTCCTAATGTATTTGATACATGCACCTAATTTCACTAGATGT
ATCTTTTCTATTTTTTAAATTATGAATAGTTAATTTTTTCCATATGTGTATTTGATACATACTTCATGAC
TTTAAAAAATTAATTATATACCAGATATATGTATTTAAAATTTGTTATGTATTTAAAGTATGTATATGAT
TATTCGATATTAATCTCTTCGATGAAGGCCTTTTGCGTCCCACATCGGTAAGCGAGTGAAGAAATAACTG
CTTTATATATGGCTACAAAGCACCATTGGTCACATGCCCGAAGGCTACGTCCGTTTTAGAGCTAGAAATA
GCAAGTTAAAATAAGGCTAGTCCGTTATCAACTTGAAAAAGTGGCACCGAGTCGGTGCTTTTTTTACTAG
TGGAGCTCAACTTTTGATTCGCTATTTGCAGTGCACCTGTGGCGTTCATCACATCTTTTGTGACACTGTT
TGCACTGGTCATTGCTATTACAAAGGACCTTCCTGATGTTGAAGGAGATCGAAAGTAAGTAACTGCACGC
ATAACCATTTTCTTTCCGCTCTTTGGCTCAATCCATTTGACAGTCAAAGACAATGTTTAACCAGCTCCGT
TTGATATATTGTCTTTATGTGTTTGTTCAAGCATGTTTAGTTAATCATGCCTTTGATTGATCTTGAATAG
GTTCCAAATATCAACCCTGGCAACAAAACTTGGAGTGAGAAACATTGCATTCCTCGGTTCTGGACTTCTG
CTAGTAAATTATGTTTCAGCCATATCACTAGCTTTCTACATGCCTCAGGTGAATTCATCTATTTCCGTCT
TAACTATTTCGGTTAATTAAAGCACGAACACCATTACTGCATGTAGAAGCTTGATAAACTATCGCCACCA
ATTTATTTTTGTTGCGATATTGTTACTTTCCTCAGTATGCAGCTTTGAAAAGACCAACCCTCTTATCCTT
TAACAATGAACAGGTTTTTAGAGGTAGCTTGATGATTCCTGCACATGTGATCTTGGCTTCAGGCTTAATT
TTCCAGGTAAAGCATTATGAGATACTCTTATATCTCTTACATACTTTTGAGATAATGCACAAGAACTTCA
TAACTATATGCTTTAGTTTCTGCATTTGACACTGCCAAATTCATTAATCTCTAATATCTTTGTTGTTGAT
CTTTGGTAGACATGGGTACTAGAAAAAGCAAACTACACCAAGGTAAAATACTTTTGTACAAACATAAACT
CGTTATCACGGAACATCAATGGAGTGTATATCTAACGGAGTGTAGAAACATTTGATTATTGCAGGAAGCT
ATCTCAGGATATTATCGGTTTATATGGAATCTCTTCTACGCAGAGTATCTGTTATTCCCCTTCCTCTAGC
TTTCAATTTCATGGTGAGGATATGCAGTTTTCTTTGTATATCATTCTTCTTCTTCTTTGTAGCTTGGAGT
CAAAATCGGTTCCTTCATGTACATACATCAAGGATATGTCCTTCTGAATTTTTATATCTTGCAATAAAAA
TGCTTGTACCAATTGAAACACCAGCTTTTTGAGTTCTATGATCACTGACTTGGTTCTAACCAAAAAAAAA
AAAATGTTTAATTTACATATCTAAAAGTAGGTTTAGGGAAACCTAAACAGTAAAATATTTGTATATTATT
CGAATTTCACTCATCATAAAAACTTAAATTGCACCATAAAATTTTGTTTTACTATTAATGATGTAATTTG
TGTAACTTAAGATAAAAATAATATTCCGTAAGTTAACCGGCTAAAACCACGTATAAACCAGGGAACCTGT
TAAACCGGTTCTTTACTGGATAAAGAAATGAAAGCCCATGTAGACAGCTCCATTAGAGCCCAAACCCTAA
ATTTCTCATCTATATAAAAGGAGTGACATTAGGGTTTTTGTTCGTCCTCTTAAAGCTTCTCGTTTTCTCT
GCCGTCTCTCTCATTCGCGCGACGCAAACGATCTTCAGGTGATCTTCTTTCTCCAAATCCTCTCTCATAA
CTCTGATTTCGTACTTGTGTATTTGAGCTCACGCTCTGTTTCTCTCACCACAGCAGCTAGCATGGACAAG
AAGTACTCCATTGGGCTCGATATCGGCACAAACAGCGTCGGCTGGGCCGTCATTACGGACGAGTACAAGG
TGCCGAGCAAAAAATTCAAAGTTCTGGGCAATACCGATCGCCACAGCATAAAGAAGAACCTCATTGGCGC
CCTCCTGTTCGACTCCGGGGAGACGGCCGAAGCCACGCGGCTCAAAAGAACAGCACGGCGCAGATATACC
CGCAGAAAGAATCGGATCTGCTACCTGCAGGAGATCTTTAGTAATGAGATGGCTAAGGTGGATGACTCTT
TCTTCCATAGGCTGGAGGAGTCCTTTTTGGTGGAGGAGGATAAAAAGCACGAGCGCCACCCAATCTTTGG
CAATATCGTGGACGAGGTGGCGTACCATGAAAAGTACCCAACCATATATCATCTGAGGAAGAAGCTTGTA
GACAGTACTGATAAGGCTGACTTGCGGTTGATCTATCTCGCGCTGGCGCATATGATCAAATTTCGGGGAC
ACTTCCTCATCGAGGGGGACCTGAACCCAGACAACAGCGATGTCGACAAACTCTTTATCCAACTGGTTCA
GACTTACAATCAGCTTTTCGAAGAGAACCCGATCAACGCATCCGGAGTTGACGCCAAAGCAATCCTGAGC
GCTAGGCTGTCCAAATCCCGGCGGCTCGAAAACCTCATCGCACAGCTCCCTGGGGAGAAGAAGAACGGCC
TGTTTGGTAATCTTATCGCCCTGTCACTCGGGCTGACCCCCAACTTTAAATCTAACTTCGACCTGGCCGA
AGATGCCAAGCTTCAACTGAGCAAAGACACCTACGATGATGATCTCGACAATCTGCTGGCCCAGATCGGC
GACCAGTACGCAGACCTTTTTTTGGCGGCAAAGAACCTGTCAGACGCCATTCTGCTGAGTGATATTCTGC
GAGTGAACACGGAGATCACCAAAGCTCCGCTGAGCGCTAGTATGATCAAGCGCTATGATGAGCACCACCA
AGACTTGACTTTGCTGAAGGCCCTTGTCAGACAGCAACTGCCTGAGAAGTACAAGGAAATTTTCTTCGAT
CAGTCTAAAAATGGCTACGCCGGATACATTGACGGCGGAGCAAGCCAGGAGGAATTTTACAAATTTATTA
AGCCCATCTTGGAAAAAATGGACGGCACCGAGGAGCTGCTGGTAAAGCTTAACAGAGAAGATCTGTTGCG
CAAACAGCGCACTTTCGACAATGGAAGCATCCCCCACCAGATTCACCTGGGCGAACTGCACGCTATCCTC
AGGCGGCAAGAGGATTTCTACCCCTTTTTGAAAGATAACAGGGAAAAGATTGAGAAAATCCTCACATTTC
GGATACCCTACTATGTAGGCCCCCTCGCCCGGGGAAATTCCAGATTCGCGTGGATGACTCGCAAATCAGA
AGAGACCATCACTCCCTGGAACTTCGAGGAAGTCGTGGATAAGGGGGCCTCTGCCCAGTCCTTCATCGAA
AGGATGACTAACTTTGATAAAAATCTGCCTAACGAAAAGGTGCTTCCTAAACACTCTCTGCTGTACGAGT
ACTTCACAGTTTATAACGAGCTGACCAAGGTCAAATACGTCACAGAAGGGATGAGAAAGCCAGCATTCCT
GTCTGGAGAGCAGAAGAAAGCTATCGTGGACCTCCTCTTCAAGACGAACCGGAAAGTTACCGTGAAACAG
CTCAAAGAAGACTATTTCAAAAAGATTGAATGTTTCGACTCTGTTGAAATCAGCGGAGTGGAGGATCGCT
TCAACGCATCCCTGGGAACGTATCACGATCTCCTGAAAATCATTAAAGACAAGGACTTCCTGGACAATGA
GGAGAACGAGGACATTCTTGAGGACATTGTCCTCACCCTTACGTTGTTTGAAGATAGGGAGATGATTGAA
GAACGCTTGAAAACTTACGCTCATCTCTTCGACGACAAAGTCATGAAACAGCTCAAGAGGCGCCGATATA
CAGGATGGGGGCGGCTGTCAAGAAAACTGATCAATGGCATCCGAGACAAGCAGAGTGGAAAGACAATCCT
GGATTTTCTTAAGTCCGATGGATTTGCCAACCGGAACTTCATGCAGTTGATCCATGATGACTCTCTCACC
TTTAAGGAGGACATCCAGAAAGCACAAGTTTCTGGCCAGGGGGACAGTCTTCACGAGCACATCGCTAATC
TTGCAGGTAGCCCAGCTATCAAAAAGGGAATACTGCAGACCGTTAAGGTCGTGGATGAACTCGTCAAAGT
AATGGGAAGGCATAAGCCCGAGAATATCGTTATCGAGATGGCCCGAGAGAACCAAACTACCCAGAAGGGA
CAGAAGAACAGTAGGGAAAGGATGAAGAGGATTGAAGAGGGTATAAAAGAACTGGGGTCCCAAATCCTTA
AGGAACACCCAGTTGAAAACACCCAGCTTCAGAATGAGAAGCTCTACCTGTACTACCTGCAGAACGGCAG
GGACATGTACGTGGATCAGGAACTGGACATCAATCGGCTCTCCGACTACGACGTGGATCATATCGTGCCC
CAGTCTTTTCTCAAAGATGATTCTATTGATAATAAAGTGTTGACAAGATCCGATAAAAATAGAGGGAAGA
GTGATAACGTCCCCTCAGAAGAAGTTGTCAAGAAAATGAAAAATTATTGGCGGCAGCTGCTGAACGCCAA
ACTGATCACACAACGGAAGTTCGATAATCTGACTAAGGCTGAACGAGGTGGCCTGTCTGAGTTGGATAAA
GCCGGCTTCATCAAAAGGCAGCTTGTTGAGACACGCCAGATCACCAAGCACGTGGCCCAAATTCTCGATT
CACGCATGAACACCAAGTACGATGAAAATGACAAACTGATTCGAGAGGTGAAAGTTATTACTCTGAAGTC
TAAGCTGGTCTCAGATTTCAGAAAGGACTTTCAGTTTTATAAGGTGAGAGAGATCAACAATTACCACCAT
GCGCATGATGCCTACCTGAATGCAGTGGTAGGCACTGCACTTATCAAAAAATATCCCAAGCTTGAATCTG
AATTTGTTTACGGAGACTATAAAGTGTACGATGTTAGGAAAATGATCGCAAAGTCTGAGCAGGAAATAGG
CAAGGCCACCGCTAAGTACTTCTTTTACAGCAATATTATGAATTTTTTCAAGACCGAGATTACACTGGCC
AATGGAGAGATTCGGAAGCGACCACTTATCGAAACAAACGGAGAAACAGGAGAAATCGTGTGGGACAAGG
GTAGGGATTTCGCGACAGTCCGGAAGGTCCTGTCCATGCCGCAGGTGAACATCGTTAAAAAGACCGAAGT
ACAGACCGGAGGCTTCTCCAAGGAAAGTATCCTCCCGAAAAGGAACAGCGACAAGCTGATCGCACGCAAA
AAAGATTGGGACCCCAAGAAATACGGCGGATTCGATTCTCCTACAGTCGCTTACAGTGTACTGGTTGTGG
CCAAAGTGGAGAAAGGGAAGTCTAAAAAACTCAAAAGCGTCAAGGAACTGCTGGGCATCACAATCATGGA
GCGATCAAGCTTCGAAAAAAACCCCATCGACTTTCTCGAAGCGAAAGGATATAAAGAGGTCAAAAAAGAC
CTCATCATTAAGCTTCCCAAGTACTCTCTCTTTGAGCTTGAAAACGGCCGGAAACGAATGCTCGCTAGTG
CGGGCGAGCTGCAGAAAGGTAACGAGCTGGCACTGCCCTCTAAATACGTTAATTTCTTGTATCTGGCCAG
CCACTATGAAAAGCTCAAAGGGTCTCCCGAAGATAATGAGCAGAAGCAGCTGTTCGTGGAACAACACAAA
CACTACCTTGATGAGATCATCGAGCAAATAAGCGAGTTCTCCAAAAGAGTGATCCTCGCCGACGCTAACC
TCGATAAGGTGCTTTCTGCTTACAATAAGCACAGGGATAAGCCCATCAGGGAGCAGGCAGAAAACATTAT
CCACTTGTTTACTCTGACCAACTTGGGCGCGCCTGCAGCCTTCAAGTACTTCGACACCACCATAGACAGA
AAGCGGTACACCTCTACAAAGGAGGTCCTGGACGCCACACTGATTCATCAGTCAATTACGGGGCTCTATG
AAACAAGAATCGACCTCTCTCAGCTCGGTGGAGACGGAACAAGAAAGAGAAGAAAGGTGTGACGGATCCT
CGAATATGAAGATGAAGATGAAATATTTGGTGTGTCAAATAAAAAGCTTGTGTGCTTAAGTTTGTGTTTT
TTTCTTGGCTTGTTGTGTTATGAATTTGTGGCTTTTTCTAATATCAAATGAATGTAAGATCTCATTATAA
TGAATAAACAAATGTTTCTATAATCCATTGTGAATGTTTTGTTGGATCTCTTCTGCAGCATATAACTACT
GTATGTGCTATGGTATGGACTATGGAATATGATTAAAGATAAGGTTTAAACTATCAGTGTTTGACAGGAT
ATATTGGCGGGTAAACCTAAGAGAAAAGAGCGTTTATTAGAATAATCGGATATTTAAAAGGGCGTGAAAA
GGTTTATCCGTTCGTCCATTTGTATGTGCATGCCAACCACAGGAGATCCAAAAGGATCTAGGTGAAGATC
CTTTTTGATAATCTCATGACCAAAATCCCTTAACGTGAGTTTTCGTTCCACTGAGCGTCAGACCCCGTAG
AAAAGATCAAAGGATCTTC
Features (pLannotate 1.2.2; 15 found; start..end, strand, type, name):
      1..589     +  rep_origin     ori: high-copy-number ColE1/pMB1/pBR322/pUC origin of replication
    778..805     -  CDS            TetR (fragment): tetracycline resistance regulatory protein; tetR
    829..1977    -  CDS            trfA: trans-acting replication protein that binds to and activates oriV
   2276..3070    -  CDS            KanR: aminoglycoside phosphotransferase; aphA-3; confers resistance to kanamycin
   3282..3913    -  rep_origin     oriV: incP origin of replication
   3993..4017    +  misc_feature   LB T-DNA repeat: left border repeat from nopaline C58 T-DNA
   4532..5326    -  CDS            NeoR/KanR: aminoglycoside phosphotransferase from Tn5; aph(3')-II (or nptII); confers resistance to neomycin, kanamycin, and G418 (Geneticin®)
   6333..6352    +  CDS            VN155(I152L) (fragment): improved N-terminal fragment of mVenus for use in bimolecular fluorescence complementation (BiFC) (Kodama and Hu, 2010)
   6353..6428    +  misc_RNA       gRNA scaffold: guide RNA scaffold for the Streptococcus pyogenes CRISPR/Cas9 system
   6470..6841    +  CDS            HST (fragment): HSTC_ARATH - Also known as HPT2, VTE2-2. Experimental evidence at protein level: Swiss-Prot protein existence level 1. Involved in the synthesis of plastoquinone-9. Can use both homogentisic acid and 2,5-dihydroxyphenylacetic acid gamma-lactone as prenyl acceptors, and solanesyl diphosphate > farnesyl diphosphate > geranylgeranyl diphosphate >> phytyl diphosphate as prenyl donors. Do not catalyze the decardoxylation of homogentisate uncoupled from prenylation. From Arabidopsis thaliana (Mouse-ear cress).
   6993..7076    +  CDS            HST (fragment): HSTC_ARATH - Also known as HPT2, VTE2-2. Experimental evidence at protein level: Swiss-Prot protein existence level 1. Involved in the synthesis of plastoquinone-9. Can use both homogentisic acid and 2,5-dihydroxyphenylacetic acid gamma-lactone as prenyl acceptors, and solanesyl diphosphate > farnesyl diphosphate > geranylgeranyl diphosphate >> phytyl diphosphate as prenyl donors. Do not catalyze the decardoxylation of homogentisate uncoupled from prenylation. From Arabidopsis thaliana (Mouse-ear cress).
   7342..7416    +  CDS            HST (fragment): HSTC_ARATH - Also known as HPT2, VTE2-2. Experimental evidence at protein level: Swiss-Prot protein existence level 1. Involved in the synthesis of plastoquinone-9. Can use both homogentisic acid and 2,5-dihydroxyphenylacetic acid gamma-lactone as prenyl acceptors, and solanesyl diphosphate > farnesyl diphosphate > geranylgeranyl diphosphate >> phytyl diphosphate as prenyl donors. Do not catalyze the decardoxylation of homogentisate uncoupled from prenylation. From Arabidopsis thaliana (Mouse-ear cress).
   8112..12215   +  CDS            cas9: CAS9_STRP1 - Also known as csn1 From Streptococcus pyogenes serotype M1.
  12255..12503   +  terminator     HSP terminator: efficient transcription terminator from the Arabidopsis thaliana heat shock protein 18.2 gene (Nagaya et al., 2010)
  12522..12546   +  misc_feature   RB T-DNA repeat: right border repeat from nopaline C58 T-DNA
