[The description below was written by a language model from this plasmid's Addgene catalogue record and pLannotate feature annotations shown in this document.]
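Description:
p305N-2 is a 12.8 kb plant binary CRISPR-Cas9 vector built on the p305N backbone, made to test the Arabidopsis thaliana U3d small nuclear RNA promoter as an RNA polymerase III driver of guide RNA expression. Outside the T-DNA, the backbone carries a high-copy ColE1/pUC-type origin for propagation in E. coli. It also has the broad-host-range incP oriV with its activator gene trfA, a pairing typically used to maintain binary vectors in Agrobacterium. An aphA-3 kanamycin resistance gene provides bacterial selection.

Between the nopaline-type left and right T-DNA border repeats lie three functional units. Near the left border, in reverse orientation, is an nptII (NeoR/KanR) gene that would serve as the plant selectable marker; its promoter and terminator are not annotated. Next is the guide cassette. The AtU3d promoter itself is not picked up by the automated annotation but is the recorded insert, placed by Gibson assembly. It is followed by a 20-nt spacer directly fused to the Streptococcus pyogenes gRNA scaffold. That spacer is labelled as an mVenus fragment simply because it matches GFP-family coding sequence, consistent with the stated mEGFP target. The third unit is a S. pyogenes Cas9 coding sequence ending in the Arabidopsis HSP18.2 terminator. The promoter driving Cas9 is not stated; the region upstream of it contains stretches annotated as fragments of the Arabidopsis HST gene, which are probably incidental matches within genomic-derived regulatory sequence rather than an expressed payload.

According to the record, the plasmid is used to measure editing of an mEGFP transgene in Nicotiana benthamiana and poplar reporter lines, which allows AtU3d to be evaluated as a Pol III promoter for CRISPR applications.
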