Addgene plasmid #246285: p305N-2
Purpose: Evaluation of AtU3d promoter (Pol III promoter) for CRISPR-Cas9 editing of mEGFP in Nicotiana benthamiana and poplar reporter lines
Depositing lab: Chung-Jui Tsai. Depositing organization: University of Georgia. Publication: A compendium of nonredundant short polymerase III promoters for CRISPR applications. Deguchi M, Sinclair KM, Patel A, Coile M, Ortega MA, Bewg WP, Tsai CJ. Plant Physiol. 2025 Jul 3;198(3):kiaf294. doi: 10.1093/plphys/kiaf294. PubMed 40673482.
Backbone
  Vector backbone: p305N
  Vector type: Plant Expression, CRISPR
Growth in bacteria
  Bacterial resistance: Kanamycin, 50 μg/mL
  Growth temperature: 37°C
  Growth strain: DH5alpha
  Copy number: High Copy
Gene/Insert
  Gene/Insert name: AtU3d promoter
  gRNA/shRNA sequence: CATGCCCGAAGGCTACGTCC
  Species: A. thaliana (mustard weed)
  Promoter: AtU3d promoter
  Cloning method: Gibson Cloning
Terms and licenses: Academic/Nonprofit Terms; Industry Terms: Not Available to Industry
How to cite: p305N-2 was a gift from Chung-Jui Tsai (Addgene plasmid # 246285 ; http://n2t.net/addgene:246285 ; RRID:Addgene_246285)
