>Addgene plasmid #246285 | p305N-2 | depositor partial sequence | sequence record 487304 | promoter
TTTGCGTCCCACATCGGTAAGCGAGTGAAGAAATAACTGCTTTATATATGGCTACAAAGCACCATTGGTC
